>Addgene plasmid #215554 | GALT-APEX2 | addgene full sequence | sequence record 432517 | Addgene NGS Result
CTAGAATGCAGTGAAAAAAATGCCTTATTTGTGAAATTTGTGATGCTATTGCCTTATTTGTAACCATTAT
AAGCTGCAATAAACAAGTTAAGTCGATAAACTGGATCTCTGCTGTCCCTGTAATAAACCCGAAAATTTTG
AATTTTTGTAATTTGTTTTTGTAATTCTTTAGTTTGTATGTCTGTTGCTATTATGTCTACTATTCTTTCC
CCTGCACTGTACCCCCCAATCCCCCCTTTTCTTTTAAAGGCGATACCGTCGAGATCCGTTCACTAATCGA
ATGGATCTGTCTCTGTCTCTCTCTCCACCTTCTTCTTCTATTCCTTCGGGCCTGTCGGGTCCCCTCGGGG
TTGGGAGGTGGGTCTGAAACGATAATGGTGAATATCCCTGCCTAACTCTATTCACTATAGAAAGTACAGC
AAAAACTATTCTTAAACCTACCAAGCCTCCTACTATCATTATGAATAATTTTATATACCACAGCCAATTT
GTTATGTTAAACCAATTCCACAAACTTGCCCATTTATCTAATTCCAATAATTCTTGTTCATTCTTTTCTT
GCTGGTTTTGCGATTCTTCAATTAAGGAGTGTATTAAGCTTGTGTAATTGTTAATTTCTCTGTCCCACTC
CATCCAGGTCGTGTGATTCCAAATCTGTTCCAGAGATTTATTACTCCAACTAGCATTCCAAGGCACAGCA
GTGGTGCAAATGAGTTTTCCAGAGCAACCCCAAATCCCCAGGAGCTGTTGATCCTTTAGGTATCTTTCCA
CAGCCAGGATTCTTGCCTGGAGCTGCTTGATGCCCCAGACTGTGAGTTGCAACAGATGCTGTTGCGCCTC
AATAGCCCTCAGCAAATTGTTCTGCTGCTGCACTATACCAGACAATAATTGTCTGGCCTGTACCGTCAGC
GTCATTGACGCTGCGCCCATAGTGCTTCCTGCTGCTCCCAAGAACCCAAGGAACAAAGCTCCTATTCCCA
CTGCTCTTTTTTCTCTCTGCACCACTCTTCTCTTTGCCTTGGTGGGTGCTACTCCTAATGGTTCAATTTT
TACTACTTTATATTTATATAATTCACTTCTCCAATTGTCCCTCATATCTCCTCCTCCAGGTCTGAAGATC
AGCGGCCGGCCGCTTGCTGTGCGGTGGTCTTACTTTTGTTTTGCTCTTCCTCTATCTTGTCTAAAGCTTC
CTTGGTGTCTTTTATCTCTATCCTTTGATGCACACAATAGAGGGTTGCTACTGTATTATATAATGATCTA
AGTTCTTCTGATCCTGTCTGAAGGGATGGTTGTAGCTGTCCCAGTATTTGTCTACAGCCTTCTGATGTTT
CTAACAGGCCAGGATTAACTGCGAATCGTTCTAGCTCCCTGCTTGCCCATACTATATGTTTTAATTTATA
TTTTTTCTTTCCCCCTGGCCTTAACCGAATTTTTTCCCATCGCGATCTAATTCTCCCCCGCTTAATACTG
ACGCTCTCGCACCCATCTCTCTCCTTCTAGCCTCCGCTAGTCAAAATTTTTGGCGTACTCACCAGTCGCC
GCCCCTCGCCTCTTGCCGTGCGCGCTTCAGCAAGCCGAGTCCTGCGTCGAGAGAGCTCCTCTGGTTTCCC
TTTCGCTTTCAAGTCCCTGTTCGGGCGCCACTGCTAGAGATTTTCCACACTGACTAAAAGGGTCTGAGGG
ATCTCTAGTTACCAGAGTCACACAACAGACGGGCACACACTACTTGAAGCACTCAAGGCAAGCTTTATTG
AGGCTTAAGCAGTGGGTTCCCTAGTTAGCCAGAGAGCTCCCAGGCTCAGATCTGGTCTAACCAGAGAGAC
CCAGTACAGGCAAAAAGCAGCTGCTTATATGCAGGATCTGAGGGCTCGCCACTCCCCAGTCCCGCCCAGG
CCACGCCTCCCTGGAAAGTCCCCAGCGGAAAGTCCCTTGTAGCAAGCTCGATATCAGCAGTTCTTGAAGT
ACTCCGGATGCAGCTCTCGGGCCACGTGATGAAATGCTAGGCGGCTGTCAAACCTCCACTCTAACACTTC
TCTCTCCGGGTCATCCATCCCATGCAGGCTCACAGGGTGTAACAAGCTGGTGTTCTCTCCTTTATTGGCC
TCTTCTACCTTATCTGGCTCAACTGGTACTAGCTTGTAGCACCATCCAAAGGTCAGTGGATATCTGACCC
CTGGCCCTGGTGTGTAGTTCTGCTAATCAGGGAAGTAGCCTTGTGTGTGGTAGATCCACAGATCAAGGAT
ATCTTGTCTTCTTTGGGAGTGAATTAGCCCTTCCAACTACTAAGTTTGTAGTACATATTTAACAAATACA
ATTTCTTTAAAATGAAAATAATTCAGAGGAATCACAGGTTTAGAGTAAATGAAACCACAGGTAATTGGCA
GTGGTAATAGGGTATGGGGTGGGAAGTTTGGGATGATTTTGGTTAGCTTGAGTTATCCAGTTGATCCAGA
CATGATAAGATACATTGATGAGTTTGGACAAACCACAACTAGAATGCAGTGAAAAAAATGCTTTATTTGT
GAAATTTGTGATGCTATTGCTTTATTTGTAACCATTATAAGCTGCAATAAACAAGTTGATCTCCCGATCC
GTCGACGTCAGGTGGCACTTTTCGGGGAAATGTGCGCGGAACCCCTATTTGTTTATTTTTCTAAATACAT
TCAAATATGTATCCGCTCATGAGACAATAACCCTGATAAATGCTTCAATAATATTGAAAAAGGAAGAGTA
TGAGTATTCAACATTTCCGTGTCGCCCTTATTCCCTTTTTTGCGGCATTTTGCCTTCCTGTTTTTGCTCA
CCCAGAAACGCTGGTGAAAGTAAAAGATGCTGAAGATCAGTTGGGTGCACGAGTGGGTTACATCGAACTG
GATCTCAACAGCGGTAAGATCCTTGAGAGTTTTCGCCCCGAAGAACGTTTTCCAATGATGAGCACTTTTA
AAGTTCTGCTATGTGGCGCGGTATTATCCCGTATTGACGCCGGGCAAGAGCAACTCGGTCGCCGCATACA
CTATTCTCAGAATGACTTGGTTGAGTACTCACCAGTCACAGAAAAGCATCTTACGGATGGCATGACAGTA
AGAGAATTATGCAGTGCTGCCATAACCATGAGTGATAACACTGCGGCCAACTTACTTCTGACAACGATCG
GAGGACCGAAGGAGCTAACCGCTTTTTTGCACAACATGGGGGATCATGTAACTCGCCTTGATCGTTGGGA
ACCGGAGCTGAATGAAGCCATACCAAACGACGAGCGTGACACCACGATGCCTGTAGCAATGGCAACAACG
TTGCGCAAACTATTAACTGGCGAACTACTTACTCTAGCTTCCCGGCAACAATTAATAGACTGGATGGAGG
CGGATAAAGTTGCAGGACCACTTCTGCGCTCGGCCCTTCCGGCTGGCTGGTTTATTGCTGATAAATCTGG
AGCCGGTGAGCGTGGGTCTCGCGGTATCATTGCAGCACTGGGGCCAGATGGTAAGCCCTCCCGTATCGTA
GTTATCTACACGACGGGGAGTCAGGCAACTATGGATGAACGAAATAGACAGATCGCTGAGATAGGTGCCT
CACTGATTAAGCATTGGTAACTGTCAGACCAAGTTTACTCATATATACTTTAGATTGATTTAAAACTTCA
TTTTTAATTTAAAAGGATCTAGGTGAAGATCCTTTTTGATAATCTCATGACCAAAATCCCTTAACGTGAG
TTTTCGTTCCACTGAGCGTCAGACCCCGTAGAAAAGATCAAAGGATCTTCTTGAGATCCTTTTTTTCTGC
GCGTAATCTGCTGCTTGCAAACAAAAAAACCACCGCTACCAGCGGTGGTTTGTTTGCCGGATCAAGAGCT
ACCAACTCTTTTTCCGAAGGTAACTGGCTTCAGCAGAGCGCAGATACCAAATACTGTTCTTCTAGTGTAG
CCGTAGTTAGGCCACCACTTCAAGAACTCTGTAGCACCGCCTACATACCTCGCTCTGCTAATCCTGTTAC
CAGTGGCTGCTGCCAGTGGCGATAAGTCGTGTCTTACCGGGTTGGACTCAAGACGATAGTTACCGGATAA
GGCGCAGCGGTCGGGCTGAACGGGGGGTTCGTGCACACAGCCCAGCTTGGAGCGAACGACCTACACCGAA
CTGAGATACCTACAGCGTGAGCTATGAGAAAGCGCCACGCTTCCCGAAGGGAGAAAGGCGGACAGGTATC
CGGTAAGCGGCAGGGTCGGAACAGGAGAGCGCACGAGGGAGCTTCCAGGGGGAAACGCCTGGTATCTTTA
TAGTCCTGTCGGGTTTCGCCACCTCTGACTTGAGCGTCGATTTTTGTGATGCTCGTCAGGGGGGCGGAGC
CTATGGAAAAACGCCAGCAACGCGGCCTTTTTACGGTTCCTGGCCTTTTGCTGGCCTTTTGCTCACATGT
TCTTTCCTGCGTTATCCCCTGATTCTGTGGATAACCGTATTACCGCCTTTGAGTGAGCTGATACCGCTCG
CCGCAGCCGAACGACCGAGCGCAGCGAGTCAGTGAGCGAGGAAGCGGAAGAGCGCCCAATACGCAAACCG
CCTCTCCCCGCGCGTTGGCCGATTCATTAATGCAGCTGGCACGACAGGTTTCCCGACTGGAAAGCGGGCA
GTGAGCGCAACGCAATTAATGTGAGTTAGCTCACTCATTAGGCACCCCAGGCTTTACACTTTATGCTTCC
GGCTCGTATGTTGTGTGGAATTGTGAGCGGATAACAATTTCACACAGGAAACAGCTATGACCATGATTAC
GCCAAGCTCTAGCTAGAGGTCGACGGTAAACGCTAGCAATGTCAAGGCCTCTCACTCTCTGATATTCATT
TCTTTGCAAGTTATAAATACTGAATAATAAGATGACATGAACTACTACTGCTAGAGATTTTCCACACTGA
CTAAAAGGGTCTGAGGGATCTCTAGTTACCAGAGTCACACAACAGACGGGCACACACTACTTGAAGCACT
CAAGGCAAGCTTTATTGAGGCTTAAGCAGTGGGTTCCCTAGTTAGCCAGAGAGCTCCCAGGCTCAGATCT
GGTCTAACCAGAGAGACCCAGTACAGGCAAAAAGCAGCTGCTTATATGCAGGATCTGAGGGCTCGCCACT
CCCCAGTCCCGCCCAGGCCACGCCTCCCTGGAAAGTCCCCAGCGGAAAGTCCCTTGTAGCAAGCTCGATA
TCAGCAGTTCTTGAAGTACTCCGGATGCAGCTCTCGGGCCACGTGATGAAATGCTAGGCGGCTGTCAAAC
CTCCACTCTAACACTTCTCTCTCCGGGTCATCCATCCCATGCAGGCTCACAGGGTGTAACAAGCTGGTGT
TCTCTCCTTTATTGGCCTCTTCTACCTTATCTGGCTCAACTGGTACTAGCTTGTAGCACCATCCAAAGGT
CAGTGGATATCTGACCCCTGGCCCTGGTGTGTAGTTCTGCTAATCAGGGAAGTAGCCTTGTGTGTGGTAG
ATCCACAGATCAAGGATATCTTGTCTTCGTTGGGAGTGAATTAGCCCTTCCAGTCCCCTCTTTTCTTTTA
AAAAGTGGCTAAGATCTACAGCTGCCTTGTAAGTCATTGGTCTTAAAGGTACCTGAGGTGTGACTGGAAA
ACCCACCTCCTCCTCCTCTTGTGCTTCTAGCCAGGCACAATCAGCATTGGTAGCTGCTGTATTGCTACTT
GTGATTGCTCCATGTTTTTCTAGGTCTCGACTGCAGAATTAATTCCAGGCGGGGAGGCGGCCCAAAGGGA
GATCCGACTCGTCTGAGGGCGAAGGCGAAGACGCGGAAGAGGCCGCAGAGCCGGCAGCAGGCCGCGGGAA
GGAAGGTCCGCTGGATTGAGGGCCGAAGGGACGTAGCAGAAGGACGTCCCGCGCAGAATCCAGGTGGCAA
CACAGGCGAGCAGCCATGGAAAGGACGTCAGCTTCCCCGACAACACCACGGAATTGTCAGTGCCCAACAG
CCGAGCCCCTGTCCAGCAGCGGGCAAGGCAGGCGGCGATGAGTTCCGCCGTGGCAATAGGGAGGGGGAAA
GCGAAAGTCCCGGAAAGGAGCTGACAGGTGGTGGCAATGCCCCAACCAGTGGGGGTTGCGTCAGCAAACA
CAGTGCACACCACGCCACGTTGCCTGACAACGGGCCACAACTCCTCATAAAGAGACAGCAACCAGGATTT
ATACAAGGAGGAGAAAATGAAAGCCATACGGGAAGCAATAGCATGATACAAAGGCATTAAAGCAGCGTAT
CCACATAGCGTAAAAGGAGCAACATAGTTAAGAATACCAGTCAATCTTTCACAAATTTTGTAATCCAGAG
GTTGATTGTTCCAGACGCGTTCAGGCACCGGGCTTGCGGGTCATGCACCAGGTGCGCGGTCCTTCGGGCA
CCTCGACGTCGGCGGTGACGGTGAAGCCGAGCCGCTCGTAGAAGGGGAGGTTGCGGGGCGCGGAGGTCTC
CAGGAAGGCGGGCACCCCGGCGCGCTCGGCCGCCTCCACTCCGGGGAGCACGACGGCGCTGCCCAGACCC
TTGCCCTGGTGGTCGGGCGAGACGCCGACGGTGGCCAGGAACCACGCGGGCTCCTTGGGCCGGTGCGGCG
CCAGGAGGCCTTCCATCTGTTGCTGCGCGGCCAGCCGGGAACCGCTCAACTCGGCCATGCGCGGGCCGAT
CTCGGCGAACACCGCCCCCGCTTCGACGCTCTCCGGCGTGGTCCAGACCGCCACCGCGGCGCCGTCGTCC
GCGACCCACACCTTGCCGATGTCGAGCCCGACGCGCGTGAGGAAGAGTTCTTGCAGCTCGGTGACCCGCT
CGATGTGGCGGTCCGGGTCGACGGTGTGGCGCGTGGCGGGGTAGTCGGCGAACGCGGCGGCGAGGGTGCG
TACGGCCCGGGGGACGTCGTCGCGGGTGGCGAGGCGCACCGTGGGCTTGTACTCGGTCATGGTCGCGTTT
TGCAAAAGCCTAGGCCTCCAAAAAAGCCTCCTCACTACTTCTGGAATAGCTCAGAGGCCGAGGCGGCCTC
GGCCTCTGCATAAATAAAAAAAATTAGTCAGCCATGGGGCGGAGAATGGGCGGAACTGGGCGGAGTTAGG
GGCGGGATGGGCGGAGTTAGGGGCGGGACTATGGTTGCTGACTAATTGAGATGCATGCTTTGCATACTTC
TGCCTGCTGGGGAGCCTGGGGACTTTCCACACCTGGTTGCTGACTAATTGAGATGCATGCTTTGCATACT
TCTGCCTGCTGGGGAGCCTGGGGACTTTCCACACCCTAACTGACACACATTCGCGCGTTTACCCGGGGAG
CATGTCAAGGTCAAAATCGTCAAGAGCGTCAGCAGGCAGCATATCAAGGTCAAAGTCGTCAAGGGCATCG
GCTGGGAGCATGTCTAAGTCAAAATCGTCAAGGGCGTCGGTCGGCCCGCCGCTTTCGCACTTTAGCTGTT
TCTCCAGGCCACATATGATTAGTTCCAGGCCGAAAAGGAAGGCAGGTTCGGCTCCCTGCCGGTCGAACAG
CTCAATTGCTTGTTTCAGAAGTGGGGGCATAGAATCGGTGGTAGGTGTCTCTCTTTCCTCTTTTGCTACT
TGATGCTCCTGTTCCTCCAATACGCAGCCCAGTGTAAAGTGGCCCACGGCGGACAGAGCGTACAGTGCGT
TCTCCAGGGAGAAGCCTTGCTGACACAGGAACGCGAGCTGATTTTCCAGGGTTTCGTACTGTTTCTCTGT
TGGGCGGGTGCCGAGATGCACTTTAGCCCCGTCGCGATGTGAGAGGAGAGCACAGCGGTATGACTTGGCG
TTGTTCCGCAGAAAGTCTTGCCATGACTCGCCTTCCAGGGGGCAGGAGTGGGTATGATGCCTGTCCAGCA
TCTCGATTGGCAGGGCATCGAGCAGGGCCCGCTTGTTCTTCACGTGCCAGTACAGGGTAGGCTGCTCAAC
TCCCAGCTTTTGAGCGAGTTTCCTTGTCGTCAGGCCTTCGATACCGACTCCATTGAGTAATTCCAGAGCA
GAGTTTATGACTTTGCTCTTGTCCAGTCTAGACATGGTAATTCGATGATCCCCCTGGGGAGAGAGGTCGG
TGATTCGGTCAACGAGGGAGCCGACTGCCGACGTGCGCTCCGGAGGCTTGCAGAATGCGGAACACCGCGC
GGGCAGGAACAGGGCCCACACTACCGCCCCACACCCCGCCTCCCGCACCGCCCCTTCCCGGCCGCTGCTC
TCGGCGCGCCCTGCTGAGCAGCCGCTATTGGCCACAGCCCATCGCGGTCGGCGCGCTGCCATTGCTCCCT
GGCGCTGTCCGTCTGCGAGGGTACTAGTGAGACGTGCGGCTTCCGTTTGTCACGTCCGGCACGCCGCGAA
CCGCAAGGAACCTTCCCGACTTAGGGGCGGAGCAGGAAGCGTCGCCGGGGGGCCCACAAGGGTAGCGGCG
AAGATCCGGGTGACGCTGCGAACGGACGTGAAGAATGTGCGAGACCCAGGGTCGGCGCCGCTGCGTTTCC
CGGAACCACGCCCAGAGCAGCCGCGTCCCTGCGCAAACCCAGGGCTGCCTTGGAAAAGGCGCAACCCCAA
CCCCGTGGAATTATCACCTCGAGTTTACTCCCTATCAGTGATAGAGAACGTATGAAGAGTTTACTCCCTA
TCAGTGATAGAGAACGTATGCAGACTTTACTCCCTATCAGTGATAGAGAACGTATAAGGAGTTTACTCCC
TATCAGTGATAGAGAACGTATGACCAGTTTACTCCCTATCAGTGATAGAGAACGTATCTACAGTTTACTC
CCTATCAGTGATAGAGAACGTATATCCAGTTTACTCCCTATCAGTGATAGAGAACGTATAAGCTTTGCTT
ATGTAAACCAGGGCGCCTATAAAAGAGTGCTGATTTTTTGAGTAAACTTCAATTCCACAACACTTTTGTC
TTATACCAACTTTCCGTACCACTTCCTACCCTCGTAAAGAATTCGCCGCCACCATGGGAAAGTCTTACCC
AACTGTGAGTGCTGATTACCAGGACGCCGTTGAGAAGGCGAAGAAGAAGCTCAGAGGCTTCATCGCTGAG
AAGAGATGCGCTCCTCTAATGCTCCGTTTGGCATTCCACTCTGCTGGAACCTTTGACAAGGGCACGAAGA
CCGGTGGACCCTTCGGAACCATCAAGCACCCTGCCGAACTGGCTCACAGCGCTAACAACGGTCTTGACAT
CGCTGTTAGGCTTTTGGAGCCACTCAAGGCGGAGTTCCCTATTTTGAGCTACGCCGATTTCTACCAGTTG
GCTGGCGTTGTTGCCGTTGAGGTCACGGGTGGACCTAAGGTTCCATTCCACCCTGGAAGAGAGGACAAGC
CTGAGCCACCACCAGAGGGTCGCTTGCCCGATCCCACTAAGGGTTCTGACCATTTGAGAGATGTGTTTGG
CAAAGCTATGGGGCTTACTGACCAAGATATCGTTGCTCTATCTGGGGGTCACACTATTGGAGCTGCACAC
AAGGAGCGTTCTGGATTTGAGGGTCCCTGGACCTCTAATCCTCTTATTTTCGACAACTCATACTTCACGG
AGTTGTTGAGTGGTGAGAAGGAAGGTCTCCTTCAGCTACCTTCTGACAAGGCTCTTTTGTCTGACCCTGT
ATTCCGCCCTCTCGTTGACAAATATGCAGCGGACGAAGATGCCTTCTTTGCTGATTACGCTGAGGCTCAC
CAAAAGCTTTCCGAGCTTGGGTTTGCTGATGCCCTGCAGCTGCCTCCCCTGGAGCGCCTGACCCTGGACG
TCGAGCTCAAGCTTGCCGCCACCGGAAGGCTTCGGGAGCCGCTCCTGAGCGGCAGCGCCGCGATGCCAGG
CGCGTCCCTACAGCGGGCCTGCCGCCTGCTCGTGGCCGTCTGCGCTCTGCACCTTGGCGTCACCCTCGTT
TACTACCTGGCTGGCCGCGACCTGAGCCGCCTGCCCCAACTGGTCGGAGTCTCCACACCGCTGCAGGGCG
GCTCGAACAGTGCCGCCGCCATCGGGCAGTCCTCCGGGGAGCTCCGGACCGGAGGGGCCAAGGATCCACC
GGTCGCCACCATGGTGAGCAAGGGCGAGGAGCTGTTCACCGGGGTGGTGCCCATCCTGGTCGAGCTGGAC
GGCGACGTAAACGGCCACAAGTTCAGCGTGTCCGGCGAGGGCGAGGGCGATGCCACCTACGGCAAGCTGA
CCCTGAAGTTCATCTGCACCACCGGCAAGCTGCCCGTGCCCTGGCCCACCCTCGTGACCACCCTGACCTA
CGGCGTGCAGTGCTTCAGCCGCTACCCCGACCACATGAAGCAGCACGACTTCTTCAAGTCCGCCATGCCC
GAAGGCTACGTCCAGGAGCGCACCATCTTCTTCAAGGACGACGGCAACTACAAGACCCGCGCCGAGGTGA
AGTTCGAGGGCGACACCCTGGTGAACCGCATCGAGCTGAAGGGCATCGACTTCAAGGAGGACGGCAACAT
CCTGGGGCACAAGCTGGAGTACAACTACAACAGCCACAACGTCTATATCATGGCCGACAAGCAGAAGAAC
GGCATCAAGGTGAACTTCAAGATCCGCCACAACATCGAGGACGGCAGCGTGCAGCTCGCCGACCACTACC
AGCAGAACACCCCCATCGGCGACGGCCCCGTGCTGCTGCCCGACAACCACTACCTGAGCACCCAGTCCGC
CCTGAGCAAAGACCCCAACGAGAAGCGCGATCACATGGTCCTGCTGGAGTTCGTGACCGCCGCCGGGATC
ACTCTCGGCATGGACGAGCTGTACAAGTAAAGCGGCCGCGGATCCAGACCACCTCCCCTGCGAGCTAAGC
TGGACAGCCAATGACGGGTAAGAGAGTGACATTTTTCACTAACCTAAGACAGGAGGGCCGTCAGAGCTAC
TGCCTAATCCAAAGACGGGTAAAAGTGATAAAAATGTATCACTCCAACCTAAGACAGGCGCAGCTTCCGA
GGGATTTGAGATCCAGACATGATAAGATACATTGATGAGTTTGGACAAACCAAAA
Features (pLannotate 1.2.2; 28 found; start..end, strand, type, name):
    133..248     -  misc_feature   cPPT/CTS: central polypurine tract and central termination sequence of HIV-1 (lacking the first T)
    263..363     -  CDS            Rev (fragment): human immunodeficiency virus 1 (HIV-1) Rev protein; rev; enhances nuclear export of unspliced and incompletely spliced viral mRNAs
    740..973     -  misc_feature   RRE: The Rev response element (RRE) of HIV-1 allows for Rev-dependent mRNA export from the nucleus to the cytoplasm.
   1148..1486    -  CDS            HIV-1 gag (fragment): gag protein from human immunodeficiency virus 1; gag
   1470..1595    -  misc_feature   HIV-1 Ψ: packaging signal of human immunodeficiency virus type 1
   1642..1899    -  LTR            5' LTR (truncated): truncated 5' long terminal repeat (LTR) from HIV-1
   1947..2276    -  CDS            nef (fragment): NEF_HV1BR - Experimental evidence at protein level: Swiss-Prot protein existence level 1. Extracellular Nef protein targets CD4(+) T-lymphocytes for apoptosis by interacting with CXCR4 surface receptors (PubMed:14990729). From Human immunodeficiency virus type 1 group M subtype B (isolate BRU/LAI) (HIV-1).
   2443..2577    -  polyA_signal   SV40 poly(A) signal: SV40 polyadenylation signal
   2625..2729    +  promoter       AmpR promoter: bla
   2730..3590    +  CDS            AmpR: β-lactamase; bla; confers resistance to ampicillin, carbenicillin, and related antibiotics
   3761..4349    +  rep_origin     ori: high-copy-number ColE1/pMB1/pBR322/pUC origin of replication
   4532..4624    +  CDS            lacI (fragment): lac repressor; lacI; The lac repressor binds to the lac operator to inhibit transcription in E. coli. This inhibition can be relieved by adding lactose or isopropyl-β-D-thiogalactopyranoside (IPTG).
   4637..4658    +  protein_bind   CAP binding site: CAP binding activates transcription in the presence of cAMP. E. coli catabolite activator protein
   4673..4703    +  promoter       lac promoter: promoter for the E. coli lac operon
   4707..4729    +  protein_bind   lac operator (fragment): The lac repressor binds to the lac operator to inhibit transcription in E. coli. This inhibition can be relieved by adding lactose or isopropyl-β-D-thiogalactopyranoside (IPTG). lac repressor encoded by lacI
   4879..5136    -  LTR            5' LTR (truncated): truncated 5' long terminal repeat (LTR) from HIV-1
   5184..5702    -  CDS            nef (fragment): NEF_HV1BR - Experimental evidence at protein level: Swiss-Prot protein existence level 1. Extracellular Nef protein targets CD4(+) T-lymphocytes for apoptosis by interacting with CXCR4 surface receptors (PubMed:14990729). From Human immunodeficiency virus type 1 group M subtype B (isolate BRU/LAI) (HIV-1).
   5719..6307    -  misc_feature   WPRE: woodchuck hepatitis virus posttranscriptional regulatory element
   6321..6920    -  CDS            PuroR: puromycin N-acetyltransferase; pac from Streptomyces alboniger; confers resistance to puromycin
   6929..7258    -  promoter       SV40 promoter: SV40 enhancer and early promoter
   7269..8015    -  CDS            Tet-On® 3G: modified rtTA protein that binds tightly to promoters containing the tet operator in the presence of doxycycline
   8034..8544    -  promoter       hPGK promoter: human phosphoglycerate kinase 1 promoter
   8561..8928    +  promoter       TRE3GS promoter: 3rd-generation Tet-responsive promoter that can be activated by binding of Tet-On® 3G, modified to eliminate binding sites for endogenous mammalian transcription factors
   8944..9693    +  CDS            APEX2: soybean ascorbate peroxidase, engineered to serve as a monomeric tag for electron microscopy and live-cell proteomics (Lam et al., 2015) more active than the original APEX due to the A134P mutation
   9700..9726    +  CDS            NES: nuclear export signal from the HIV Rev protein (Fischer et al., 1995)
   9757..10011   +  CDS            B4GALT1 (fragment): B4GT1_HUMAN - Also known as GGTB2. Experimental evidence at protein level: Swiss-Prot protein existence level 1. [Processed beta-1,4-galactosyltransferase 1]: The cell surface form functions as a recognition molecule during a variety of cell to cell and cell to matrix interactions, as those occurring during development and egg fertilization, by binding to specific oligosaccharide ligands on opposing cells or in the extracellular matrix. From Homo sapiens (Human).
  10021..10740   +  CDS            EGFP: the original enhanced GFP (Yang et al., 1996) mammalian codon-optimized
  10930..89      -  polyA_signal   SV40 poly(A) signal (across the origin): SV40 polyadenylation signal
