[The description below was written by a language model from this plasmid's Addgene catalogue record and pLannotate feature annotations shown in this document.]
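Description:
GALT-APEX2 is an all-in-one, doxycycline-inducible lentiviral transfer plasmid built on a pLVX backbone, designed for stable, inducible expression of a Golgi-targeted APEX2 proximity-labelling enzyme in mammalian cells. It is propagated in E. coli through a high-copy ColE1/pUC-type origin with ampicillin selection (β-lactamase). The HIV-1-derived vector elements annotated include two LTR regions with adjacent nef-derived sequence, the Ψ packaging signal with a gag fragment, the Rev response element, the cPPT/CTS and a WPRE. Together these allow the vector RNA to be packaged, exported, reverse-transcribed and integrated, and they support expression from the provirus.

The payload is a single fusion reading frame driven by the TRE3GS tetracycline-responsive promoter. It consists of APEX2 (the engineered soybean ascorbate peroxidase), a Rev-derived nuclear export signal, a fragment of human β-1,4-galactosyltransferase 1 (B4GALT1) that serves as the Golgi-targeting sequence, and EGFP for visualising expression and localisation, followed by an SV40 polyadenylation signal. This inducible cassette is placed in the opposite orientation to the rest of the viral genome. In the viral sense direction, a human PGK promoter drives the Tet-On 3G transactivator and an SV40 promoter drives puromycin N-acetyltransferase. Transduced cells can therefore be selected with puromycin, and they express the fusion only when doxycycline lets Tet-On 3G bind TRE3GS.

The deposit is associated with work on an automated proximity proteomics pipeline for subcellular proteome and protein interaction mapping. This is consistent with use of the construct as a Golgi-localised spatial reference for APEX2-based biotinylation experiments.
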