Addgene plasmid #215554: GALT-APEX2
Purpose: Stable, inducible expression in Golgi
Depositing lab: Nevan Krogan. Depositing organization: University of California, San Francisco (UCSF). Publication: An automated proximity proteomics pipeline for subcellular proteome and protein interaction mapping. Zhong X, Li Q, Polacco BJ, Patil T, DiBerto JF, Vartak R, Xu J, Marley A, Foussard H, Roth BL, Eckhardt M, Von Zastrow M, Krogan NJ, Huttenhain R. bioRxiv. 2023 Apr 12:2023.04.11.536358. doi: 10.1101/2023.04.11.536358. Preprint. PubMed 37090610.
Backbone
  Vector backbone: pLVX
  Vector type: Lentiviral
Growth in bacteria
  Bacterial resistance: Ampicillin, 100 μg/mL
  Growth temperature: 37°C
  Growth strain: NEB Stable
  Copy number: High Copy
Gene/Insert
  Gene/Insert name: APEX2-NES-GalT-EGFP
  Species: H. sapiens (human)
  Cloning method: Other
Terms and licenses: Academic/Nonprofit Terms; Industry Terms: Not Available to Industry
Depositor comments: Please visit https://pubmed.ncbi.nlm.nih.gov/37090610/ for bioRxiv preprint.
How to cite: GALT-APEX2 was a gift from Nevan Krogan (Addgene plasmid # 215554 ; http://n2t.net/addgene:215554 ; RRID:Addgene_215554)
